>Addgene plasmid #76029 | STK19 gRNA (BRDN0001148415) | addgene full sequence | sequence record 185044 | Addgene Assembled Sequence
CCCGGGTGCAAAGATGGATAAAGTTTTAAACAGAGAGGAATCTTTGCAGCTAATGGACCTTCTAGGTCTT
GAAAGGAGTGGGAATTGGCTCCGGTGCCCGTCAGTGGGCAGAGCGCACATCGCCCACAGTCCCCGAGAAG
TTGGGGGGAGGGGTCGGCAATTGATCCGGTGCCTAGAGAAGGTGGCGCGGGGTAAACTGGGAAAGTGATG
TCGTGTACTGGCTCCGCCTTTTTCCCGAGGGTGGGGGAGAACCGTATATAAGTGCAGTAGTCGCCGTGAA
CGTTCTTTTTCGCAACGGGTTTGCCGCCAGAACACAGGTAAGTGCCGTGTGTGGTTCCCGCGGGCCTGGC
CTCTTTACGGGTTATGGCCCTTGCGTGCCTTGAATTACTTCCACCTGGCTGCAGTACGTGATTCTTGATC
CCGAGCTTCGGGTTGGAAGTGGGTGGGAGAGTTCGAGGCCTTGCGCTTAAGGAGCCCCTTCGCCTCGTGC
TTGAGTTGAGGCCTGGCCTGGGCGCTGGGGCCGCCGCGTGCGAATCTGGTGGCACCTTCGCGCCTGTCTC
GCTGCTTTCGATAAGTCTCTAGCCATTTAAAATTTTTGATGACCTGCTGCGACGCTTTTTTTCTGGCAAG
ATAGTCTTGTAAATGCGGGCCAAGATCTGCACACTGGTATTTCGGTTTTTGGGGCCGCGGGCGGCGACGG
GGCCCGTGCGTCCCAGCGCACATGTTCGGCGAGGCGGGGCCTGCGAGCGCGGCCACCGAGAATCGGACGG
GGGTAGTCTCAAGCTGGCCGGCCTGCTCTGGTGCCTGGCCTCGCGCCGCCGTGTATCGCCCCGCCCTGGG
CGGCAAGGCTGGCCCGGTCGGCACCAGTTGCGTGAGCGGAAAGATGGCCGCTTCCCGGCCCTGCTGCAGG
GAGCTCAAAATGGAGGACGCGGCGCTCGGGAGAGCGGGCGGGTGAGTCACCCACACAAAGGAAAAGGGCC
TTTCCGTCCTCAGCCGTCGCTTCATGTGACTCCACGGAGTACCGGGCGCCGTCCAGGCACCTCGATTAGT
TCTCGAGCTTTTGGAGTACGTCGTCTTTAGGTTGGGGGGAGGGGTTTTATGCGATGGAGTTTCCCCACAC
TGAGTGGGTGGAGACTGAAGTTAGGCCAGCTTGGCACTTGATGTAATTCTCCTTGGAATTTGCCCTTTTT
GAGTTTGGATCTTGGTTCATTCTCAAGCCTCAGACAGTGGTTCAAAGTTTTTTTCTTCCATTTCAGGTGT
CGTGACGTACGGCCACCATGACCGAGTACAAGCCCACGGTGCGCCTCGCCACCCGCGACGACGTCCCCAG
GGCCGTACGCACCCTCGCCGCCGCGTTCGCCGACTACCCCGCCACGCGCCACACCGTCGATCCGGACCGC
CACATCGAGCGGGTCACCGAGCTGCAAGAACTCTTCCTCACGCGCGTCGGGCTCGACATCGGCAAGGTGT
GGGTCGCGGACGACGGCGCCGCCGTGGCGGTCTGGACCACGCCGGAGAGCGTCGAAGCGGGGGCGGTGTT
CGCCGAGATCGGCCCGCGCATGGCCGAGTTGAGCGGTTCCCGGCTGGCCGCGCAGCAACAGATGGAAGGC
CTCCTGGCGCCGCACCGGCCCAAGGAGCCCGCGTGGTTCCTGGCCACCGTCGGAGTCTCGCCCGACCACC
AGGGCAAGGGTCTGGGCAGCGCCGTCGTGCTCCCCGGAGTGGAGGCGGCCGAGCGCGCCGGGGTGCCCGC
CTTCCTGGAGACCTCCGCGCCCCGCAACCTCCCCTTCTACGAGCGGCTCGGCTTCACCGTCACCGCCGAC
GTCGAGGTGCCCGAAGGACCGCGCACCTGGTGCATGACCCGCAAGCCCGGTGCCTGAACGCGTTAAGTCG
ACAATCAACCTCTGGATTACAAAATTTGTGAAAGATTGACTGGTATTCTTAACTATGTTGCTCCTTTTAC
GCTATGTGGATACGCTGCTTTAATGCCTTTGTATCATGCTATTGCTTCCCGTATGGCTTTCATTTTCTCC
TCCTTGTATAAATCCTGGTTGCTGTCTCTTTATGAGGAGTTGTGGCCCGTTGTCAGGCAACGTGGCGTGG
TGTGCACTGTGTTTGCTGACGCAACCCCCACTGGTTGGGGCATTGCCACCACCTGTCAGCTCCTTTCCGG
GACTTTCGCTTTCCCCCTCCCTATTGCCACGGCGGAACTCATCGCCGCCTGCCTTGCCCGCTGCTGGACA
GGGGCTCGGCTGTTGGGCACTGACAATTCCGTGGTGTTGTCGGGGAAATCATCGTCCTTTCCTTGGCTGC
TCGCCTGTGTTGCCACCTGGATTCTGCGCGGGACGTCCTTCTGCTACGTCCCTTCGGCCCTCAATCCAGC
GGACCTTCCTTCCCGCGGCCTGCTGCCGGCTCTGCGGCCTCTTCCGCGTCTTCGCCTTCGCCCTCAGACG
AGTCGGATCTCCCTTTGGGCCGCCTCCCCGCGTCGACTTTAAGACCAATGACTTACAAGGCAGCTGTAGA
TCTTAGCCACTTTTTAAAAGAAAAGGGGGGACTGGAAGGGCTAATTCACTCCCAACGAAGACAAGATCTG
CTTTTTGCTTGTACTGGGTCTCTCTGGTTAGACCAGATCTGAGCCTGGGAGCTCTCTGGCTAACTAGGGA
ACCCACTGCTTAAGCCTCAATAAAGCTTGCCTTGAGTGCTTCAAGTAGTGTGTGCCCGTCTGTTGTGTGA
CTCTGGTAACTAGAGATCCCTCAGACCCTTTTAGTCAGTGTGGAAAATCTCTAGCAGTACGTATAGTAGT
TCATGTCATCTTATTATTCAGTATTTATAACTTGCAAAGAAATGAATATCAGAGAGTGAGAGGAACTTGT
TTATTGCAGCTTATAATGGTTACAAATAAAGCAATAGCATCACAAATTTCACAAATAAAGCATTTTTTTC
ACTGCATTCTAGTTGTGGTTTGTCCAAACTCATCAATGTATCTTATCATGTCTGGCTCTAGCTATCCCGC
CCCTAACTCCGCCCATCCCGCCCCTAACTCCGCCCAGTTCCGCCCATTCTCCGCCCCATGGCTGACTAAT
TTTTTTTATTTATGCAGAGGCCGAGGCCGCCTCGGCCTCTGAGCTATTCCAGAAGTAGTGAGGAGGCTTT
TTTGGAGGCCTAGGGACGTACCCAATTCGCCCTATAGTGAGTCGTATTACGCGCGCTCACTGGCCGTCGT
TTTACAACGTCGTGACTGGGAAAACCCTGGCGTTACCCAACTTAATCGCCTTGCAGCACATCCCCCTTTC
GCCAGCTGGCGTAATAGCGAAGAGGCCCGCACCGATCGCCCTTCCCAACAGTTGCGCAGCCTGAATGGCG
AATGGG
[124 nt withheld, positions 3367-3490]
C
[91 nt withheld, positions 3492-3582]
A
[49 nt withheld, positions 3584-3632]
CCTTTGACGTTGGAGTCCACGTTCTTT
[37 nt withheld, positions 3660-3696]
ACCCTATCTCGGTCTATTCTTTTGATTTATAAGGGATTTTGCCGATTTCGGCCTATTGGTTAAAAAATGA
GCTGATTTAACAAAAATTTAACGCGAATTTTAACAAAATATTAACGCTTACAATTTAGGTGGCACTTTTC
GGGGAAATGTGCGCGGAACCCCTATTTGTTTATTTTTCTAAATACATTCAAATATGTATCCGCTCATGAG
ACAATAACCCTGATAAATGCTTCAATAATATTGAAAAAGGAAGAGTATGAGTATTCAACATTTCCGTGTC
GCCCTTATTCCCTTTTTTGCGGCATTTTGCCTTCCTGTTTTTGCTCACCCAGAAACGCTGGTGAAAGTAA
AAGATGCTGAAGATCAGTTGGGTGCACGAGTGGGTTACATCGAACTGGATCTCAACAGCGGTAAGATCCT
TGAGAGTTTTCGCCCCGAAGAACGTTTTCCAATGATGAGCACTTTTAAAGTTCTGCTATGTGGCGCGGTA
TTATCCCGTATTGACGCCGGGCAAGAGCAACTCGGTCGCCGCATACACTATTCTCAGAATGACTTGGTTG
AGTACTCACCAGTCACAGAAAAGCATCTTACGGATGGCATGACAGTAAGAGAATTATGCAGTGCTGCCAT
AACCATGAGTGATAACACTGCGGCCAACTTACTTCTGACAACGATCGGAGGACCGAAGGAGCTAACCGCT
TTTTTGCACAACATGGGGGATCATGTAACTCGCCTTGATCGTTGGGAACCGGAGCTGAATGAAGCCATAC
CAAACGACGAGCGTGACACCACGATGCCTGTAGCAATGGCAACAACGTTGCGCAAACTATTAACTGGCGA
ACTACTTACTCTAGCTTCCCGGCAACAATTAATAGACTGGATGGAGGCGGATAAAGTTGCAGGACCACTT
CTGCGCTCGGCCCTTCCGGCTGGCTGGTTTATTGCTGATAAATCTGGAGCCGGTGAGCGTGGGTCTCGCG
GTATCATTGCAGCACTGGGGCCAGATGGTAAGCCCTCCCGTATCGTAGTTATCTACACGACGGGGAGTCA
GGCAACTATGGATGAACGAAATAGACAGATCGCTGAGATAGGTGCCTCACTGATTAAGCATTGGTAACTG
TCAGACCAAGTTTACTCATATATACTTTAGATTGATTTAAAACTTCATTTTTAATTTAAAAGGATCTAGG
TGAAGATCCTTTTTGATAATCTCATGACCAAAATCCCTTAACGTGAGTTTTCGTTCCACTGAGCGTCAGA
CCCCGTAGAAAAGATCAAAGGATCTTCTTGAGATCCTTTTTTTCTGCGCGTAATCTGCTGCTTGCAAACA
AAAAAACCACCGCTACCAGCGGTGGTTTGTTTGCCGGATCAAGAGCTACCAACTCTTTTTCCGAAGGTAA
CTGGCTTCAGCAGAGCGCAGATACCAAATACTGTTCTTCTAGTGTAGCCGTAGTTAGGCCACCACTTCAA
GAACTCTGTAGCACCGCCTACATACCTCGCTCTGCTAATCCTGTTACCAGTGGCTGCTGCCAGTGGCGAT
AAGTCGTGTCTTACCGGGTTGGACTCAAGACGATAGTTACCGGATAAGGCGCAGCGGTCGGGCTGAACGG
GGGGTTCGTGCACACAGCCCAGCTTGGAGCGAACGACCTACACCGAACTGAGATACCTACAGCGTGAGCT
ATGAGAAAGCGCCACGCTTCCCGAAGGGAGAAAGGCGGACAGGTATCCGGTAAGCGGCAGGGTCGGAACA
GGAGAGCGCACGAGGGAGCTTCCAGGGGGAAACGCCTGGTATCTTTATAGTCCTGTCGGGTTTCGCCACC
TCTGACTTGAGCGTCGATTTTTGTGATGCTCGTCAGGGGGGCGGAGCCTATGGAAAAACGCCAGCAACGC
GGCCTTTTTACGGTTCCTGGCCTTTTGCTGGCCTTTTGCTCACATGTTCTTTCCTGCGTTATCCCCTGAT
TCTGTGGATAACCGTATTACCGCCTTTGAGTGAGCTGATACCGCTCGCCGCAGCCGAACGACCGAGCGCA
GCGAGTCAGTGAGCGAGGAAGCGGAAGAGCGCCCAATACGCAAACCGCCTCTCCCCGCGCGTTGGCCGAT
TCATTAATGCAGCTGGCACGACAGGTTTCCCGACTGGAAAGCGGGCAGTGAGCGCAACGCAATTAATGTG
AGTTAGCTCACTCATTAGGCACCCCAGGCTTTACACTTTATGCTTCCGGCTCGTATGTTGTGTGGAATTG
TGAGCGGATAACAATTTCACACAGGAAACAGCTATGACCATGATTACGCCAAGCGCGCAATTAACCCTCA
CTAAAGGGAACAAAAGCTGGAGCTGCAAGCTTAATGTAGTCTTATGCAATACTCTTGTAGTCTTGCAACA
TGGTAACGATGAGTTAGCAACATGCCTTACAAGGAGAGAAAAAGCACCGTGCATGCCGATTGGTGGAAGT
AAGGTGGTACGATCGTGCCTTATTAGGAAGGCAACAGACGGGTCTGACATGGATTGGACGAACCACTGAA
TTGCCGCATTGCAGAGATATTGTATTTAAGTGCCTAGCTCGATACATAAACGGGTCTCTCTGGTTAGACC
AGATCTGAGCCTGGGAGCTCTCTGGCTAACTAGGGAACCCACTGCTTAAGCCTCAATAAAGCTTGCCTTG
AGTGCTTCAAGTAGTGTGTGCCCGTCTGTTGTGTGACTCTGGTAACTAGAGATCCCTCAGACCCTTTTAG
TCAGTGTGGAAAATCTCTAGCAGTGGCGCCCGAACAGGGACTTGAAAGCGAAAGGGAAACCAGAGGAGCT
CTCTCGACGCAGGACTCGGCTTGCTGAAGCGCGCACGGCAAGAGGCGAGGGGCGGCGACTGGTGAGTACG
CCAAAAATTTTGACTAGCGGAGGCTAGAAGGAGAGAGATGGGTGCGAGAGCGTCAGTATTAAGCGGGGGA
GAATTAGATCGCGATGGGAAAAAATTCGGTTAAGGCCAGGGGGAAAGAAAAAATATAAATTAAAACATAT
AGTATGGGCAAGCAGGGAGCTAGAACGATTCGCAGTTAATCCTGGCCTGTTAGAAACATCAGAAGGCTGT
AGACAAATACTGGGACAGCTACAACCATCCCTTCAGACAGGATCAGAAGAACTTAGATCATTATATAATA
CAGTAGCAACCCTCTATTGTGTGCATCAAAGGATAGAGATAAAAGACACCAAGGAAGCTTTAGACAAGAT
AGAGGAAGAGCAAAACAAAAGTAAGACCACCGCACAGCAAGCGGCCGCTGATCTTCAGACCTGGAGGAGG
AGATATGAGGGACAATTGGAGAAGTGAATTATATAAATATAAAGTAGTAAAAATTGAACCATTAGGAGTA
GCACCCACCAAGGCAAAGAGAAGAGTGGTGCAGAGAGAAAAAAGAGCAGTGGGAATAGGAGCTTTGTTCC
TTGGGTTCTTGGGAGCAGCAGGAAGCACTATGGGCGCAGCGTCAATGACGCTGACGGTACAGGCCAGACA
ATTATTGTCTGGTATAGTGCAGCAGCAGAACAATTTGCTGAGGGCTATTGAGGCGCAACAGCATCTGTTG
CAACTCACAGTCTGGGGCATCAAGCAGCTCCAGGCAAGAATCCTGGCTGTGGAAAGATACCTAAAGGATC
AACAGCTCCTGGGGATTTGGGGTTGCTCTGGAAAACTCATTTGCACCACTGCTGTGCCTTGGAATGCTAG
TTGGAGTAATAAATCTCTGGAACAGATTTGGAATCACACGACCTGGATGGAGTGGGACAGAGAAATTAAC
AATTACACAAGCTTAATACACTCCTTAATTGAAGAATCGCAAAACCAGCAAGAAAAGAATGAACAAGAAT
TATTGGAATTAGATAAATGGGCAAGTTTGTGGAATTGGTTTAACATAACAAATTGGCTGTGGTATATAAA
ATTATTCATAATGATAGTAGGAGGCTTGGTAGGTTTAAGAATAGTTTTTGCTGTACTTTCTATAGTGAAT
AGAGTTAGGCAGGGATATTCACCATTATCGTTTCAGACCCACCTCCCAACCCCGAGGGGACCCAGAGAGG
GCCTATTTCCCATGATTCCTTCATATTTGCATATACGATACAAGGCTGTTAGAGAGATAATTAGAATTAA
TTTGACTGTAAACACAAAGATATTAGTACAAAATACGTGACGTAGAAAGTAATAATTTCTTGGGTAGTTT
GCAGTTTTAAAATTATGTTTTAAAATGGACTATCATATGCTTACCGTAACTTGAAAGTATTTCGATTTCT
TGGCTTTATATATCTTGTGGAAAGGACGAAACACCGTGATGGCCGACCGTATGCTGGTTTTAGAGCTAGA
AATAGCAAGTTAAAATAAGGCTAGTCCGTTATCAACTTGAAAAAGTGGCACCGAGTCGGTGCTTTTTTAA
GCTTGGCGTAACTAGATCTTGAGACAAATGGCAGTATTCATCCACAATTTTAAAAGAAAAGGGGGGATTG
GGGGGTACAGTGCAGGGGAAAGAATAGTAGACATAATAGCAACAGACATACAAACTAAAGAATTACAAAA
ACAAATTACAAAAATTCAAAATTTTCGGGTTTATTACAGGGACAGCAGAGATCCACTTTGGCGCCGGCTC
GAGGGGG
Features (pLannotate 1.2.2; 29 found; start..end, strand, type, name):
     14..80      +  CDS            small t antigen (fragment): SV40 (simian virus 40) small t antigen
    106..317     +  promoter       EF-1α core promoter: core promoter for human elongation factor EF-1α
    318..1256    +  intron         EF-1α intron A: intron upstream of the start codon of human EF-1α
   1278..1877    +  CDS            PuroR (fragment): puromycin N-acetyltransferase; pac from Streptomyces; confers resistance to puromycin
   1893..2481    +  misc_feature   WPRE: woodchuck hepatitis virus posttranscriptional regulatory element
   2532..2551    +  misc_feature   cPPT/CTS (fragment): central polypurine tract and central termination sequence of HIV-1
   2553..2786    +  LTR            3' LTR (ΔU3): self-inactivating 3' long terminal repeat (LTR) from HIV-1
   2864..2985    +  polyA_signal   SV40 poly(A) signal: SV40 polyadenylation signal
   3025..3160    +  rep_origin     SV40 ori: SV40 origin of replication
   3181..3199    -  promoter       T7 promoter: promoter for bacteriophage T7 RNA polymerase
   3207..3362    +  CDS            lacZα (fragment): LacZα fragment of β-galactosidase; lacZ fragment
   3367..3795    +  rep_origin     f1 ori (sequence partly withheld): f1 bacteriophage origin of replication; arrow indicates direction of (+) strand synthesis
   3848..3952    +  promoter       AmpR promoter: bla
   3953..4813    +  CDS            AmpR: β-lactamase; bla; confers resistance to ampicillin, carbenicillin, and related antibiotics
   4984..5572    +  rep_origin     ori: high-copy-number ColE1/pMB1/pBR322/pUC origin of replication
   5755..5847    +  CDS            lacI (fragment): lac repressor; lacI; The lac repressor binds to the lac operator to inhibit transcription in E. coli. This inhibition can be relieved by adding lactose or isopropyl-β-D-thiogalactopyranoside (IPTG).
   5860..5881    +  protein_bind   CAP binding site: CAP binding activates transcription in the presence of cAMP. E. coli catabolite activator protein
   5896..5926    +  promoter       lac promoter: promoter for the E. coli lac operon
   5934..5950    +  protein_bind   lac operator: The lac repressor binds to the lac operator to inhibit transcription in E. coli. This inhibition can be relieved by adding lactose or isopropyl-β-D-thiogalactopyranoside (IPTG). lac repressor encoded by lacI
   5995..6013    +  promoter       T3 promoter: promoter for bacteriophage T3 RNA polymerase
   6041..6267    +  promoter       RSV promoter: Rous sarcoma virus enhancer/promoter
   6268..6448    +  LTR            5' LTR (truncated): truncated 5' long terminal repeat (LTR) from HIV-1
   6495..6620    +  misc_feature   HIV-1 Ψ: packaging signal of human immunodeficiency virus type 1
   6604..6967    +  CDS            HIV-1 gag (fragment): gag protein from human immunodeficiency virus 1; gag
   7113..7346    +  misc_feature   RRE: The Rev response element (RRE) of HIV-1 allows for Rev-dependent mRNA export from the nucleus to the cytoplasm.
   7723..7749    +  CDS            Rev (fragment): human immunodeficiency virus 1 (HIV-1) Rev protein; rev; enhances nuclear export of unspliced and incompletely spliced viral mRNAs
   7753..7993    +  promoter       U6 promoter: RNA polymerase III promoter for human U6 snRNA
   8023..8098    +  misc_RNA       gRNA scaffold: guide RNA scaffold for the Streptococcus pyogenes CRISPR/Cas9 system
   8154..8271    +  misc_feature   cPPT/CTS: central polypurine tract and central termination sequence of HIV-1
