[The description below was written by a language model from this plasmid's Addgene catalogue record and pLannotate feature annotations shown in this document.]
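Description:
STK19 gRNA (BRDN0001148415) is a third-generation lentiviral guide RNA plasmid built on the lentiGuide-Puro backbone and designed to target human STK19, a gene included in a human kinome CRISPR guide collection. It is propagated in E. coli as a high-copy plasmid through a ColE1/pUC-type origin with ampicillin selection (AmpR, β-lactamase). The backbone also carries an f1 origin, an SV40 origin and poly(A) signal, and remnants of lac and T7/T3 promoter elements inherited from the parental cloning vector.

The lentiviral transfer cassette is driven by an RSV promoter fused to a truncated HIV-1 5' LTR, which makes genomic RNA production Tat-independent. This is followed by the Ψ packaging signal with a partial gag fragment and the Rev response element for Rev-dependent nuclear export. It ends with a self-inactivating ΔU3 3' LTR. Within this unit, a human U6 RNA polymerase III promoter expresses the STK19-specific spacer joined to the Streptococcus pyogenes Cas9 gRNA scaffold. A cPPT/CTS element, which aids nuclear import of the viral genome, lies downstream. An EF-1α core promoter with its intron A then drives the puromycin N-acetyltransferase gene, allowing selection of transduced mammalian cells, and a WPRE enhances transcript expression.

The plasmid does not encode Cas9, so it is meant to be used with a separate Cas9 lentiviral vector or in cells that already express Cas9. In that setting it directs cleavage and knockout of STK19. The guide was designed against two STK19 reference transcripts.
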