Addgene plasmid #76029: STK19 gRNA (BRDN0001148415)
Purpose: 3rd generation lentiviral gRNA plasmid targeting human STK19
Depositing lab: John Doench & David Root. Depositing organization: Broad Institute. Publication: Optimized sgRNA design to maximize activity and minimize off-target effects of CRISPR-Cas9. Doench JG, Fusi N, Sullender M, Hegde M, Vaimberg EW, Donovan KF, Smith I, Tothova Z, Wilen C, Orchard R, Virgin HW, Listgarten J, Root DE. Nat Biotechnol. 2016 Jan 18. doi: 10.1038/nbt.3437. PubMed 26780180.
Backbone
  Vector backbone: lentiGuide-Puro
  Backbone manufacturer: Zhang Lab (Addgene plasmid # 52963)
  Vector type: Mammalian Expression, Lentiviral, CRISPR
  Selectable markers: Puromycin
Growth in bacteria
  Bacterial resistance: Ampicillin, 100 μg/mL
  Growth temperature: 37°C
  Growth strain: DH5alpha
  Copy number: High Copy
Gene/Insert
  Gene/Insert name: STK19 (alt names: STK19; NM_004197.1)
  gRNA/shRNA sequence: TGATGGCCGACCGTATGCTG
  Species: H. sapiens (human)
  Entrez Gene: STK19 (a.k.a. D6S60, D6S60E, G11, HLA-RP1, RP1)
  Promoter: hU6
  Cloning method: Unknown
  Sequencing primers: 5′ U6-F; 3′ pS2-R
Terms and licenses: Academic/Nonprofit Terms; Industry Terms: Not Available to Industry
Depositor comments: The gRNA was designed to target the following Genbank reference sequence(s): NM_004197.1,NM_032454.1. Note that this plasmid does NOT contain Cas9. It should be used in conjunction with lentiCas9-Blast (Addgene #52962) or otherwise with cell lines already expressing Cas9. Browse the full kinome gRNA library at http://www.addgene.org/pooled-library/broadgpp-human-kinome/ or visit http://www.broadinstitute.org/rnai/public/ for detailed protocols and information.
How to cite: STK19 gRNA (BRDN0001148415) was a gift from John Doench & David Root (Addgene plasmid # 76029 ; http://n2t.net/addgene:76029 ; RRID:Addgene_76029)
