>Addgene plasmid #76029 | STK19 gRNA (BRDN0001148415) | depositor partial sequence | sequence record 143489 | Target Sequence
TGATGGCCGACCGTATGCTG
