>Addgene plasmid #76029 | STK19 gRNA (BRDN0001148415) | addgene partial sequence | sequence record 185043 | hU6-F
GAAAGTAATAATTTCTTGGGTAGTTTGCAGTTTTAAAATTATGTTTTAAAATGGACTATCATATGCTTAC
CGTAACTTGAAAGTATTTCGATTTCTTGGCTTTATATATCTTGTGGAAAGGACGAAACACCGTGATGGCC
GACCGTATGCTGGTTTTAGAGCTAGAAATAGCAAGTTAAAATAAGGCTAGTCCGTTATCAACTTGAAAAA
GTGGCACCGAGTCGGTGCTTTTTTAAGCTTGGCGTAACTAGATCTTGAGACAAATGGCAGTATTCATCCA
CAATTTTAAAAGAAAAGGGGGGATTGGGGGGTACAGTGCAGGGGAAAGAATAGTAGACATAATAGCAACA
GACATACAAACTAAAGAATTACAAAAACAAATTACAAAAATTCAAAATTTTCGGGTTTATTACAGGGACA
GCAGAGATCCACTTTGGCGCCGGCTCGAGGGGGCCCGGGTGCAAAGATGGATAAAGTTTTAAACAGAGAG
GAATCTTTGCAGCTAATGGACCTTCTAGGTCTTGAAAGGAGTGGGAATTGGCTCCGGTGCCCGTCAGTGG
GCAGAGCGCA
